>Addgene plasmid #240516 | pEJS2786 CMV-AcrIIC3-FLAGNLS-mCherry-3xmiR-151a CMV-BFP | addgene full sequence | sequence record 477188 | Addgene NGS Result
TTGAGATCCTTTTTTTCTGCGCGTAATCTGCTGCTTGCAAACAAAAAAACCACCGCTACCAGCGGTGGTT
TGTTTGCCGGATCAAGAGCTACCAACTCTTTTTCCGAAGGTAACTGGCTTCAGCAGAGCGCAGATACCAA
ATACTGTTCTTCTAGTGTAGCCGTAGTTAGGCCACCACTTCAAGAACTCTGTAGCACCGCCTACATACCT
CGCTCTGCTAATCCTGTTACCAGTGGCTGCTGCCAGTGGCGATAAGTCGTGTCTTACCGGGTTGGACTCA
AGACGATAGTTACCGGATAAGGCGCAGCGGTCGGGCTGAACGGGGGGTTCGTGCACACAGCCCAGCTTGG
AGCGAACGACCTACACCGAACTGAGATACCTACAGCGTGAGCTATGAGAAAGCGCCACGCTTCCCGAAGG
GAGAAAGGCGGACAGGTATCCGGTAAGCGGCAGGGTCGGAACAGGAGAGCGCACGAGGGAGCTTCCAGGG
GGAAACGCCTGGTATCTTTATAGTCCTGTCGGGTTTCGCCACCTCTGACTTGAGCGTCGATTTTTGTGAT
GCTCGTCAGGGGGGCGGAGCCTATGGAAAAACGCCAGCAACGCGGCCTTTTTACGGTTCCTGGCCTTTTG
CTGGCCTTTTGCTCACATGTTCTTTCCTGCGTTATCCCCTGATTCTGTGGATAACCGTATTACCGCCTTT
GAGTGAGCTGATACCGCTCGCCGCAGCCGAACGACCGAGCGCAGCGAGTCAGTGAGCGAGGAAGCGGAAG
AGCGCCCAATACGCAAACCGCCTCTCCCCGCGCGTTGGCCGATTCATTAATGCAGCTGGCACGACAGGTT
TCCCGACTGGAAAGCGGGCAGTGAGCGCAACGCAATTAATGTGAGTTAGCTCACTCATTAGGCACCCCAG
GCTTTACACTTTATGCTCCCGGCTCGTATGTTGTGTGGAATTGTGAGCGGATAACAATTTCACACAGGAA
ACAGCTATGACCATGATTACGCCAAGCGCGCAATTAACCCTCACTAAAGGGAACAAAAGCTGGGTACCGC
CCGGATCGATCCTTATCGGATTTTACCACATTTGTAGAGGTTTTACTTGCTTTAAAAAACCTCCCACATC
TCCCCCTGAACCTGAAACATAAAATGAATGCAATTGTTGTTGTTAACTTGTTTATTGCAGCTTATAATGG
TTACAAATAAAGCAATAGCATCACAAATTTCACAAATAAAGCATTTTTTTCACTGCATTCTAGTTGTGGT
TTGTCCAAACTCATCAATGTATCTTATCATGTCTGCTCGAAGCATTAACCCTCACTAAAGGGAAGCGGCC
GCCCGGGTCGACTCTAGAGGATCCCGGGTTGTGGCAAGCTTATCATCGTGTTTTTCAAAGGAAAACCACG
TCCCCGTGGTTCGGGGGGCCTAGACGTTTTTTTAACCTCGACTAAACACATGTAAAGCATGTGCACCGAG
GCCCCAGATCAGATCCCATACAATGGGGTACCTTCTGGGCATCCTTCAGCCCCTTGTTGAATACGCTTGA
GGAGAGCCATTTGACTCTTTCCACAACTATCCAACTCACAACGTGGCACTGGGGTTGTGCCGCCTTTGCA
GGTGTATCTTATACACGTGGCTTTTGGCCGCAGAGGCACCTGTCGCCAGGTGGGGGGTTCCGCTGCCTGC
AAAGGGTCGCTACAGACGTTGTTTGTCTTCAAGAAGCTTCCAGAGGAACTGCTTCCTTCACGACATTCAA
CAGACCTTGCATTCCTTTGGCGAGAGGGGAAAGACCCCTAGGAATGCTCGTCAAGAAGACAGGGCCAGGT
TTCCGGGCCCTCACATTGCCAAAAGACGGCAATATGGTGGAAAATAACATATAGACAAACGCACACCGGC
CTTATTCCAAGCGGCTTCGGCCAGTAACGTTAGGGGGGGGGGAGGGAGAGGGGGGGGGGGGAGAGGGGCG
GAATTGGCCGCCCTAGATGCATGCTCGACGCGTTCAATTAAGCTTGTGCCCCAGTTTGCTAGGGAGGTCG
CAGTATCTGGCCACTGCCACCTCGTGCTGCTCGACGTAGGTCTCGTTGTTGGCCTCCTTGATTCTTTCCA
GTCTGTAGTCCACATAGTAGACGCCAGGCATCTTGAGGTTCTTAGCGGGTTTCTTGGATCTATATGTGGT
CTTGGCGTTTGCGATCAGATGGCTCCCGCCCACGAGCTTCAGGGCCATGTCGTTTCTGCCTTCCAGGCCG
CCGTCAGCGGGGTACAGCGTCTCGGTGAAGGCCTCCCAGCCGAGTGTTTTCTTCTGCATCACAGGGCCGT
TGGATGTGAAGTTCACCCCTCTGATCTTGACGTTGTAGATGAGGCAGCCGTCCTGGAGGCTGGTGTCCTG
GGTAGCGGTCAGCACGCCCCCGTCTTCGTATGTGGTGACTCTCTCCCATGTGAAGCCCTCAGGGAAGGAC
TGCTTGAAGAAGTCGGGGATGCCCTGGGTGTGGTTGATGAAGGTCTTGCTGCCGTAGAGGAAGCTAGTAG
CCAGGATGTCGAAGGCGAAGGGGAGAGGGCCGCCCTCGACCACCTTGATTCTCATGGTCTGGGTGCCCTC
GTAGGGCTTGCCTTCGCCCTCGGATGTGCACTTGAAGTGATGGTTGTCCACGGTGCCCTCCATGTACAGC
TTCATGTGCATGTTCTCCTTAATCAGCTCTTCGCCCTTAGACACCATTCTAGCCTATAGTGAGTCGTATT
AAGTACTCTAGCCTTAAGAGCTGTAATTGAACTGGGAGTGGACACCTGTGGAGAGAAAGGCAAAGTGGAT
GTCAGTAAGACCAATAGGTGCCTATCAGAAACGCAAGAGTCTTCTCTGTCTCGACAAGCCCAGTTTCTAT
TGGTCTCCTTAAACCTGTCTTGTAACCTTGATACTTACCTGCCCAGTGCCTCACGACCAACTTCTGCAAG
GCTACCTTAAGAGAGTCACTGCAGCTTAAGTTCGAGACTGTTGTGTCAGAAGCACTGACTGCGTTAGCAA
TTTAACTGTGATAAACTACCGCAATAAAGCTTCTAGTGATCTGACGGTTCACTAAACGAGCTCTGCTTAT
ATAGACCTCCCACCGTACACGCCTACCGCCCATTTGCGTCAACGGGGCGGGCGATCGCAGTTGTTACGAC
ATTTTGGAAAGTCCCGTTGATTTTGGTGCCAAAACAAACTCCCATTGACGTCAATGGGGTGGAGACTTGG
AAATCCCCGTGAGTCAAACCGCTATCCACGCCCATTGGTGTACTGCCAAAACCGCATCACCATGGTAATA
GCGATGACTAATACGTAGATGTACTGCCAAGTAGGAAAGTCCCGTAAGGTCATGTACTGGGCATAATGCC
AGGCGGGCCATTTACCGTCATTGACGTCAATAGGGGGCGGACTTGGCATATGATACACTTGATGTACTGC
CAAGTGGGCAGTTTACCGTAAATACTCCACCCATTGACGTCAATGGAAAGTCCCTATTGGCGTTACTATG
GGAACATACGTCATTATTGACGTCAATGGGCGGGGGTCGTTGGGCGGTCAGCCAGGCGGGCCATTTACCG
TAAGTTATGTAACGCGGAACTCCATATATGGGCTATGAACTAATGACCCCGTAATTGATTACTATTAATA
ACTAGTCAATAATCAATGCCAACATGGCGGTCATATTGGACATGAGCCAATATAAATGTACATATTATGA
TATAGATACAACGTATGCAATGGCCAATAGCCAATATTGATTTATGCTATATAACCAATGAATAATATGG
CTAATGGCCAATATTGAAGATCACCCGCCATGCTACTTATCTACCTAGGCTATTGTCTTCCCAATCCTCC
CCCTTGCTGTCCTGCCCCACCCCACCCCCCAGAATAGAATGACACCTACTCAGACAATGCGATGCAATTT
CCTCATTTTATTAGGAAAGGACAGTGGGAGTGGCACCTTCCAGGGTCAAGGAAGGCACGGGGGAGGGGCA
AACAACAGATGGCTGGCAACTAGAAGGCACAGTCGAGGCTGATCAGCGAGCTGCTAGCTAGACTGAAGCT
CCTTGAGGCTAGACTGAAGCTCCTTGAGGCTAGACTGAAGCTCCTTGAGGTCGAGTGATGGCCGCTTTAT
CACTTGTACAGCTCGTCCATGCCGCCGGTGGAGTGGCGGCCCTCAGCGCGTTCGTACTGTTCCACGATGG
TGTAGTCCTCGTTGTGGGAGGTGATGTCCAACTTGATGTTGACGTTGTAGGCGCCGGGCAGCTGCACGGG
CTTCTTGGCCTTGTAGGTGGTCTTGACCTCAGCGTAGTAGTGGCCGCCGTCCTTCAGCTTCAGCCTCTGC
TTGATCTCGCCCTTCAGGGCGCCGTCCTCGGGGTACATCCGCTCGGAGGAGGCCTCCCAGCCCATGGTCT
TCTTCTGCATTACGGGGCCGTCGGAGGGGAAGTTGGTGCCGCGCAGCTTCACCTTGTAGATGAACTCGCC
GTCCTGCAGTGAGGAGTCCTGGGTCACGGTCACCACGCCGCCGTCCTCGAAGTTCATCACGCGCTCCCAC
TTGAAGCCCTCGGGGAAGGACAGCTTCAAGTAGTCGGGGATGTCGGCGGGGTGCTTCACGTAGGCCTTGG
AGCCGTACATGAACTGAGGGGACAGGATGTCCCAGGCGAAGGGCAGGGGGCCACCCTTGGTCACCTTCAG
CTTGGCGGTCTGGGTGCCCTCGTAGGGGCGGCCCTCGCCCTCGCCCTCGATCTCGAACTCGTGGCCGTTC
ACGGAGCCCTCCATGTGCACCTTGAAGCGCATGAACTCCTTGATGATGGCCATGTTATCCTCCTCGCCCT
TGCTCACCATACTTCCGGATCCCACCTTTCTCTTCTTCTTAGGGGAGCCCTTATCATCATCATCCTTATA
ATCCCCGCCAATTTTGAAAATTTCTTTGCCATTGGCCGCCGCAAGGAAATCTCTCCGTTCGACGGGCAAT
CGAACATACTCGCTCTCTTCAATCTCCCACGCATCAATGCTTATACCAGTACAGCTTTCTGCGAACGCCT
TGAGCTTAGCGAGGAATTCGGTCATCGCTGGTGACTCATCATTGAAAAGGAATGCTCTATACTGTCCGTC
CAAGGAGGCGTTGGTGTCTTTGGCGCGAAGATACTCGTCGATTATACTAACTCTGGCGTTAATTATCTTG
GCAAGGCGCCGTTTTTCCGTGCGACTGACCTTCTCGAAGCCGTTGAAGCTGGTGAAAATAATGGCCCGTT
TGAACATGGTGGCGACCGGTGGATCGGCCGCGGGTACAATTCCGTCTATAGTGTCACCTAAATCAAGCTT
GCTCCGACGTCCCCAGGCAGAATGGCGGTTCCCTAAACGAGCATTGCTTATATAGACCTCCCATTAGGCA
CGCCTACCGCCCATTTACGTCAATGGAACGCCCATTTGCGTCATTGCCCCTCCCCATTGACGTCAATGGG
GATGTACTTGGCAGCCATCGCGGGCCATTTACCGCCATTGACGTCAATGGGAGTACTGCCAATGTACCCT
GGCGTACTTCCAATAGTAATGTACTTGCCAAGTTACTATTAATAGATATTGATGTACTGCCAAGTGGGCC
ATTTACCGTCATTGACGTCAATAGGGGGCGTGAGAACGGATATGAATGGGCAATGAGCCATCCCATTGAC
GTCAATGGTGGGTGGTCCTATTGACGTCAATGGGCATTGAGCCAGGCGGGCCATTTACCGTAATTGACGT
CAATGGGGGAGGCGCCATATACGTCAATAGGACCGCCCATATGACGTCAATAGGAAAGACCATATATAGA
GACCATTGACGTCAATGGGGGAGTGGCTATGGGCGGTATTAGGAAGCCCCATATATGGTATATGGGACCG
CCCATTGGGAGGGGCTATCTACGTCAATAGGAAAACCCATATATGGAATACTATATGGCATAGGGCCAAT
ACATAGTATTGAACCTGGCCAATAGCCATATTGGCATAGGGCCATATTGGATATTGCCTATATATTGATC
CTGGCATATAGCCAATATGGCCGCCATTATTGGCACCATGCCAATTCAATATGGCGGACTTGGCACAGGG
CCAAGACCCCTCCTCAAACTTGGCACCGTGCCAAGTAGACCCCTCCCCAGTTGGCACAGTGCCAGGTCCG
CCATATTGAATTGGCATGGTGCCAAGTCCGCCATATTGAATTGGCTGGGGTCCAGATCCACCATATTGAA
TTGGCACGAGTCCATATACGCCATATTGAATTGGCACAGGTCCAGATCCACCATATTGAATTGGCATGAG
TCCATATACGCCATATTGAATTGGCGGTCGACTGGCGTAATAGCGAAGAGGCCCGCACCGATCGCCCTTC
CCAACAGTTGCGCAGCCTGAATGGCGAATGGG
[124 nt withheld, positions 6403-6526]
C
[91 nt withheld, positions 6528-6618]
A
[49 nt withheld, positions 6620-6668]
CCTTTGACGTTGGAGTCCACGTTCTTT
[37 nt withheld, positions 6696-6732]
ACCCTATCTCGGTCTATTCTTTTGATTTATAAGGGATTTTGCCGATTTCGGCCTATTGGTTAAAAAATGA
GCTGATTTAACAAAAATTTAACGCGAATTTTAACAAAATATTAACGCTTACAATTTAGGTGGCACTTTTC
GGGGAAATGTGCGCGGAACCCCTATTTGTTTATTTTTCTAAATACATTCAAATATGTATCCGCTCATGAG
ACAATAACCCTGATAAATGCTTCAATAATATTGAAAAAGGAAGAGTATGAGTATTCAACATTTCCGTGTC
GCCCTTATTCCCTTTTTTGCGGCATTTTGCCTTCCTGTTTTTGCTCACCCAGAAACGCTGGTGAAAGTAA
AAGATGCTGAAGATCAGTTGGGTGCACGAGTGGGTTACATCGAACTGGATCTCAACAGCGGTAAGATCCT
TGAGAGTTTTCGCCCCGAAGAACGTTTTCCAATGATGAGCACTTTTAAAGTTCTGCTATGTGGCGCGGTA
TTATCCCGTATTGACGCCGGGCAAGAGCAACTCGGTCGCCGCATACACTATTCTCAGAATGACTTGGTTG
AGTACTCACCAGTCACAGAAAAGCATCTTACGGATGGCATGACAGTAAGAGAATTATGCAGTGCTGCCAT
AACCATGAGTGATAACACTGCGGCCAACTTACTTCTGACAACGATCGGAGGACCGAAGGAGCTAACCGCT
TTTTTGCACAACATGGGGGATCATGTAACTCGCCTTGATCGTTGGGAACCGGAGCTGAATGAAGCCATAC
CAAACGACGAGCGTGACACCACGATGCCTGTAGCAATGGCAACAACGTTGCGCAAACTATTAACTGGCGA
ACTACTTACTCTAGCTTCCCGGCAACAATTAATAGACTGGATGGAGGCGGATAAAGTTGCAGGACCACTT
CTGCGCTCGGCCCTTCCGGCTGGCTGGTTTATTGCTGATAAATCTGGAGCCGGTGAGCGTGGGTCTCGCG
GTATCATTGCAGCACTGGGGCCAGATGGTAAGCCCTCCCGTATCGTAGTTATCTACACGACGGGGAGTCA
GGCAACTATGGATGAACGAAATAGACAGATCGCTGAGATAGGTGCCTCACTGATTAAGCATTGGTAACTG
TCAGACCAAGTTTACTCATATATACTTTAGATTGATTTAAAACTTCATTTTTAATTTAAAAGGATCTAGG
TGAAGATCCTTTTTGATAATCTCATGACCAAAATCCCTTAACGTGAGTTTTCGTTCCACTGAGCGTCAGA
CCCCGTAGAAAAGATCAAAGGATCTTC
Features (pLannotate 1.2.2; 25 found; start..end, strand, type, name):
      1..589     +  rep_origin     ori: high-copy-number ColE1/pMB1/pBR322/pUC origin of replication
    772..864     +  CDS            lacI (fragment): lac repressor; lacI; The lac repressor binds to the lac operator to inhibit transcription in E. coli. This inhibition can be relieved by adding lactose or isopropyl-β-D-thiogalactopyranoside (IPTG).
    877..898     +  protein_bind   CAP binding site: CAP binding activates transcription in the presence of cAMP. E. coli catabolite activator protein
    913..943     +  promoter       lac promoter: promoter for the E. coli lac operon
    951..967     +  protein_bind   lac operator: The lac repressor binds to the lac operator to inhibit transcription in E. coli. This inhibition can be relieved by adding lactose or isopropyl-β-D-thiogalactopyranoside (IPTG). lac repressor encoded by lacI
   1012..1030    +  promoter       T3 promoter: promoter for bacteriophage T3 RNA polymerase
   1074..1142    +  CDS            large T antigen (fragment): large T antigen from SV40 (simian virus 40)
   1165..1286    +  polyA_signal   SV40 poly(A) signal: SV40 polyadenylation signal
   1304..1321    +  promoter       T3 promoter (fragment): promoter for bacteriophage T3 RNA polymerase
   1336..1355    -  misc_feature   MCS (fragment): pUC18/19 multiple cloning site
   1370..1832    -  misc_feature   IRES: internal ribosome entry site (IRES) of the encephalomyocarditis virus (EMCV)
   1997..2707    -  CDS            mTagBFP2: mTagBFP2 is a basic (constitutively fluorescent) blue fluorescent protein published in 2011, derived from Entacmaea quadricolor. It is reported to be a very rapidly-maturing monomer with very low acid sensitivity.
   2713..2731    -  promoter       T7 promoter: promoter for bacteriophage T7 RNA polymerase
   2776..2908    -  intron         chimeric intron: chimera between introns from human β-globin and immunoglobulin heavy chain genes
   3069..3280    -  promoter       CMV promoter: human cytomegalovirus (CMV) immediate early promoter
   3281..3658    -  enhancer       CMV enhancer: human cytomegalovirus immediate early enhancer
   3911..4022    -  polyA_signal   bGH poly(A) signal: bovine growth hormone polyadenylation signal
   4133..4840    -  CDS            mCherry: mCherry is a basic (constitutively fluorescent) red fluorescent protein published in 2004, derived from Discosoma sp.. It is reported to be a very rapidly-maturing monomer with low acid sensitivity.
   4879..4903    -  CDS            2xFLAG (fragment): two tandem FLAG® epitope tags
   5295..5313    -  promoter       SP6 promoter: promoter for bacteriophage SP6 RNA polymerase
   5348..6325    -  promoter       CMV IE94 promoter: enhancer/promoter region of simian cytomegalovirus major immediate early transcription unit IE94
   6332..6398    +  CDS            lacZα (fragment): LacZα fragment of β-galactosidase; lacZ fragment
   6403..6831    +  rep_origin     f1 ori (sequence partly withheld): f1 bacteriophage origin of replication; arrow indicates direction of (+) strand synthesis
   6884..6988    +  promoter       AmpR promoter: bla
   6989..7849    +  CDS            AmpR: β-lactamase; bla; confers resistance to ampicillin, carbenicillin, and related antibiotics
