[The description below was written by a language model from this plasmid's Addgene catalogue record and pLannotate feature annotations shown in this document.]
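Description:
pEJS2786 CMV-AcrIIC3-FLAGNLS-mCherry-3xmiR-151a CMV-BFP is an approximately 8 kb mammalian expression plasmid built on a pCDest backbone and designed as a two-colour fluorescent reporter of microRNA-mediated repression. It is propagated in E. coli through a high-copy ColE1/pUC-type origin and selected with ampicillin via the AmpR (β-lactamase) gene. An f1 phage origin and remnants of lac and lacZα cloning sequences are also present as backbone carry-over.

The plasmid carries two independent expression units in the same orientation. In the first, a CMV-type promoter (annotated as the simian CMV IE94 enhancer/promoter, followed by an SP6 promoter) drives AcrIIC3, a type II-C anti-CRISPR protein from Neisseria meningitidis, fused at its C terminus to a FLAG tag, a nuclear localisation signal and mCherry, and terminated by a bGH polyadenylation signal. According to the catalogue entry, three target sites for hsa-miR-151a lie in the 3' UTR of this transcript. The automated annotation labels neither these sites, the NLS nor the AcrIIC3 coding region, though unannotated gaps flank the FLAG–mCherry segment where they would be expected. The second unit uses the human CMV enhancer/promoter with a chimeric intron to express mTagBFP2, with an EMCV IRES annotated downstream of it.

In transfected cells, endogenous miR-151a activity should lower mCherry fluorescence by repressing the Acr–mCherry transcript. BFP lacks the target sites and serves as a transfection control for normalisation. The associated work concerns quantifying mammalian microRNAs for RNA cleavage and detargeting.
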