Addgene plasmid #240516: pEJS2786 CMV-AcrIIC3-FLAGNLS-mCherry-3xmiR-151a CMV-BFP
Purpose: Mammalian expression of AcrIIC3-mCherry fusion with microRNA target sites in the 3' UTR as a reporter of microRNA repression. BFP expressed separately as a transfection control.
Depositing lab: Erik Sontheimer. Depositing organization: University of Massachusetts, Worcester. Publication: Absolute Quantification of Mammalian MicroRNAs for Therapeutic RNA Cleavage and Detargeting. Kraus C, Wang J, Zheng H, Broderick J, Ajaykumar N, Zamani M, Yang M, Cecchini K, Liang SQ, Kolumba O, Chase K, Lee J, Xue W, Sontheimer E, Gainetdinov I. RNA. 2025 May 28:rna.080566.125. doi: 10.1261/rna.080566.125. PubMed 40436630.
Backbone
  Vector backbone: pCDest
  Total vector size (bp): 8017
  Vector type: Mammalian Expression
Growth in bacteria
  Bacterial resistance: Ampicillin, 100 μg/mL
  Growth temperature: 37°C
  Growth strain: DH5alpha
  Copy number: Unknown
Gene/Insert
  Gene/Insert name: AcrIIC3
  Species: Neisseria meningitidis
  Insert size (bp): 348
  Promoter: CMV
  Tag / fusion protein: FLAG (C terminal on insert); mCherry (C terminal on insert); hsa-miR-151a Target Sites (C terminal on insert)
  Cloning method: Gibson Cloning
  Sequencing primers: 5′ cggaattgtacccgcgg
Terms and licenses: Academic/Nonprofit Terms; Industry Terms: Not Available to Industry
How to cite: pEJS2786 CMV-AcrIIC3-FLAGNLS-mCherry-3xmiR-151a CMV-BFP was a gift from Erik Sontheimer (Addgene plasmid # 240516 ; http://n2t.net/addgene:240516 ; RRID:Addgene_240516)
